>Addgene plasmid #147994 | pAc5.1B-lambdaN-HA-DmCaf40-R249H_X | depositor full sequence | sequence record 290441 | Full Sequence
CTTCAAGGAATTAATTCTATATTCTAAAAACACAAATGATACTTCTAAAAAAAATCATGAATGGCATCAA
CTCTGAATCAAATCTTTGCAGATGCACCTACTTCTCATTTCCACTGTCACATCATTTTTCCAGATCTCGC
TGCCTGTTATGTGGCCCACAAACCAAGACACGTTTTATGGCCATTAAAGCTGGCTGATCGTCGCCAAACA
CCAAATACATATCAATATGTACATTCGAGAAAGAAGCGATCAAAGAAGCGTCTTCGGGCGAGTAGGAGAA
TGCGGAGGAGAAGGAGAACGAGCTGATCTAGTATCTCTCCACAATCCAATGCCAACTGACCAACTGGCCA
TATTCGGAGCAATTTGAAGCCAATTTCCATCGCCTGGCGATCGCTCCATTCTTGGCTATATGTTTTTCAC
CGTTCCCGGGGCCATTTTCAAAGACTCGTCGGTAAGATAAGATTGTGTCACTCGCTGTCTCTCTTCATTT
GTCGAAGAATGCTGAGGAATTTCGCGATGACGTCGGCGAGTATTTTGAAGAATGAGAATAATTTGTATTT
ATACGAAAATCAGTTAGTGGAATTTTCTACAAAAACATGTTATCTATAGATAATTTTGTTGCAAAATATG
TTGACTATGACAAAGATTGTATGTATATACCTTTAATGTATTCTCATTTTCTTATGTATTTATAATGGCA
ATGATGATACTGATGATATTTTAAGATGATGCCAGACCACAGGCTGATTTCTGCGTCTTTTGCCGAACGC
AGTGCATGTGCGGTTGTTGTTTTTTGGAATAGTTTCAATTTTCGGACTGTCCGCTTTGATTTCAGTTTCT
TGGCTTATTCAAAAAGCAAAGTAAAGCCAAAAAAGCGAGATGGCAATACCAAATGCGGCAAAACGGTAGT
GGAAGGAAAGGGGTGCGGGGCAGCGGAAGGAAGGGTGGGGCGGGGCGTGGCGGGGTCTGTGGCTGGGCGC
GACGTCACCGACGTTGGAGCCACTCCTTTGACCATGTGTGCGTGTGTGTATTATTCGTGTCTCGCCACTC
GCCGGTTGTTTTTTTCTTTTTATCTCGCTCTCTCTAGCGCCATCTCGTACGCATGCTCAACGCACCGCAT
GTTGCCGTGTCCTTTATGCGTCATTTTGGCTCGAAATAGGCAATTATTTAAACAAAGATTAGTCAACGAA
AACGCTAAAATAAATAAGTCTACAATATGGTTACTTATTGCCATGTGTGTGCAGCCAACGATAGCAACAA
AAGCAACAACACAGTGGCTTTCCCTCTTTCACTTTTTGTTTGCAAGCGCGTGCGAGCAAGACGGCACGAC
CGGCAAACGCAATTACGCTGACAAAGAGCAGACGAAGTTTTGGCCGAAAAACATCAAGGCGCCTGATACG
AATGCATTTGCAATAACAATTGCGATATTTAATATTGTTTATGAAGCTGTTTGACTTCAAAACACACAAA
AAAAAAAATAAAACAAATTATTTGAAAGAGAATTAGGAATCGGACAGCTTATCGTTACGGGCTAACAGCA
CACCGAGACGAAATAGCTTACCTGACGTCACAGCCTCTGGAAGAACTGCCGCCAAGCAGAGAGAGAGAGA
AAAAGAGGGAGAGCAGCTTAGACCGCATGTGCTTGTGTGTGAGGCGTCTCTCTCTTCGTCTCCTGTTTGC
GCAAACGCATAGACTGCACTGAGAAAATCGATTACCTATTTTTTATGAATGAATATTTGCACTATTACTA
TTCAAAACTATTAAGATAGCAATCACATTCAATAGCCAAATACTATACCACCTGAGCGATGCAACGAAAT
GATCAATTTGAGCAAAAATGCTGCATATTTAGGACGGCATCATTATAGAAATGCTTCTTGCTGTGTACTT
TTCTCTCGTCTGGCAGCTGTTTCGCCGTTATTGTTAAAACCGGCTTAAGTTAGGTGTGTTTTCTACGACT
AGTGATGCCCCTACTAGAAGATGTGTGTTGCACAAATGTCCCTGAATAACCAATTTGAAGTGCAGATAGC
AGTAAACGTAAGCTAATATGAATATTATTTAACTGTAATGTTTTAATATCGCTGGACATTACTAATAAAC
CCACTATAAACACATGTACATATGTATGTTTTGGCATACAATGAGTAGTTGGGGAAAAAATGTGTAAAAG
CACCGTGACCATCACAGCATAAAGATAACCAGCTGAAGTATCGAATATGAGTAACCCCCAAATTGAATCA
CATGCCGCAACTGATAGGACCCATGGAAGTACACTCTTCATGGCGATATACAAGACACACACAAGCACGA
ACACCCAGTTGCGGAGGAAATTCTCCGTAAATGAAAACCCAATCGGCGAACAATTCATACCCATATATGG
TAAAAGTTTTGAACGCGACTTGAGAGCGGAGAGCATTGCGGCTGATAAGGTTTTAGCGCTAAGCGGGCTT
TATAAAACGGGCTGCGGGACCAGTTTTCATATCACTACCGTTTGAGTTCTTGTGCTGTGTGGATACTCCT
CCCGACACAAAGCCGCTCCATCAGCCAGCAGTCGTCTAATCCAGAGACCCCGGATCGGGGTACCAACATG
GACGCACAAACACGACGACGTGAGCGTCGCGCTGAGAAACAAGCTCAATGGAAAGCTGCAAACGGTGGAT
CTCCTCCACATATGGCTTACCCATACGATGTTCCAGATTACGCTCCTCCAAGCTTAATTAAGATGAGTGC
TCAACCGAGTCCGCATATGAATCCTCAGCAGCAGCAGCAGCAGCAACAGCAGCAGCAGCAGACCGAGCAG
GAGAAGGTGTACCAGTGGATCAATGAGCTGGCCCATCCGGACACGCGTGAAACCGCTCTGCTCGAGCTAA
GCAAGAAGCGTGAGACGGACCTGGCCCCCATGCTGTGGAACAGCTTCGGGACCGCCTGCGCCCTGTTGCA
GGAGATTGTTAACATCTACCCATCGATAACGCCGCCCACTTTGACGGCCCACCAGTCGAACCGCGTGTGC
AACGCCCTGGCGCTGCTGCAGTGCGTCGCCTCGCACCCGGAGACTCGCACGGCCTTCCTGCAGGCCCAGA
TACCGCTGTACTTGTACCCTTTCTTGTCGACCACGTCCAAGACCAGGCCCTTCGAGTACTTGCGCCTGAC
CAGTTTGGGCGTGATTGGTGCTCTGGTCAAGACCGACGAACAGGAGGTGATCACCTTTCTGCTGACCACC
GAGATCGTGCCCCTTTGTCTGAGCATCATGGACAGCGGATCGGAGCTGAGCAAGACTGTGGCCACTTTCA
TCATCCAGAAGATCCTGCTCGATGAGTCGGGTCTGTCGTACATCTGCCAGACCTACGAACGCTTTTCGCA
CGTGGCCATCACCCTGGGCAAAATGGTCATCCAGCTGGCGAAGGATCCATGCGCCCGGCTGTTGAAGCAT
GTGGTGCGCTGCTATCTGCGTCTTTCGGACAATACACACGCTCGCAAGGCCCTGGGACAGTGTCTGCCCG
ATCAGCTGCGTGACGGCACCTTTGCGCTGTGCCTGCAAGAGGACAAGTCGACCAAGCAGTGGCTGCAGAT
GCTGCTCAAGAACCTGGAACTCGGCGCCACTCCGCAGCAGATCGGCATGTCGCCACTGGGCTCCTAGTCT
AGAGGGCCCGCGGTTCGAAGGTAAGCCTATCCCTAACCCTCTCCTCGGTCTCGATTCTACGCGTACCGGT
CATCATCACCATCACCATTGAGTTTAAACCCGCTGATCAGCCTCGACTGTGCCTTCTAAGGCCTGAGCTC
GCTGATCAGCCTCGATCGAGGATCCAGACATGATAAGATACATTGATGAGTTTGGACAAACCACAACTAG
AATGCAGTGAAAAAAATGCTTTATTTGTGAAATTTGTGATGCTATTGCTTTATTTGTAACCATTATAAGC
TGCAATAAACAAGTTAACAACAACAATTGCATTCATTTTATGTTTCAGGTTCAGGGGGAGGTGTGGGAGG
TTTTTTAAAGCAAGTAAAACCTCTACAAATGTGGTATGGCTGATTATGATCAGTCGACCGATGCCCTTGA
GAGCCTTCAACCCAGTCAGCTCCTTCCGGTGGGCGCGGGGCATGACTATCGTCGCCGCACTTATGACTGT
CTTCTTTATCATGCAACTCGTAGGACAGGTGCCGGCAGCGCTCTGGGTCATTTTCGGCGAGGACCGCTTT
CGCTGGAGCGCGACGATGATCGGCCTGTCGCTTGCGGTATTCGGAATCTTGCACGCCCTCGCTCAAGCCT
TCGTCACTGGTCCCGCCACCAAACGTTTCGGCGAGAAGCAGGCCATTATCGCCGGCATGGCGGCCGACGC
GCTGGGCTACGTCTTGCTGGCGTTCGCGACGCGAGGCTGGATGGCCTTCCCCATTATGATTCTTCTCGCT
TCCGGCGGCATCGGGATGCCCGCGTTGCAGGCCATGCTGTCCAGGCAGGTAGATGACGACCATCAGGGAC
AGCTTCAAGGATCGCTCGCGGCTCTTACCAGCCAGCAAAAGGCCAGGAACCGTAAAAAGGCCGCGTTGCT
GGCGTTTTTCCATAGGCTCCGCCCCCCTGACGAGCATCACAAAAATCGACGCTCAAGTCAGAGGTGGCGA
AACCCGACAGGACTATAAAGATACCAGGCGTTTCCCCCTGGAAGCTCCCTCGTGCGCTCTCCTGTTCCGA
CCCTGCCGCTTACCGGATACCTGTCCGCCTTTCTCCCTTCGGGAAGCGTGGCGCTTTCTCAATGCTCACG
CTGTAGGTATCTCAGTTCGGTGTAGGTCGTTCGCTCCAAGCTGGGCTGTGTGCACGAACCCCCCGTTCAG
CCCGACCGCTGCGCCTTATCCGGTAACTATCGTCTTGAGTCCAACCCGGTAAGACACGACTTATCGCCAC
TGGCAGCAGCCACTGGTAACAGGATTAGCAGAGCGAGGTATGTAGGCGGTGCTACAGAGTTCTTGAAGTG
GTGGCCTAACTACGGCTACACTAGAAGGACAGTATTTGGTATCTGCGCTCTGCTGAAGCCAGTTACCTTC
GGAAAAAGAGTTGGTAGCTCTTGATCCGGCAAACAAACCACCGCTGGTAGCGGTGGTTTTTTTGTTTGCA
AGCAGCAGATTACGCGCAGAAAAAAAGGATCTCAAGAAGATCCTTTGATCTTTTCTACGGGGTCTGACGC
TCAGTGGAACGAAAACTCACGTTAAGGGATTTTGGTCATGAGATTATCAAAAAGGATCTTCACCTAGATC
CTTTTAAATTAAAAATGAAGTTTTAAATCAATCTAAAGTATATATGAGTAAACTTGGTCTGACAGTTACC
AATGCTTAATCAGTGAGGCACCTATCTCAGCGATCTGTCTATTTCGTTCATCCATAGTTGCCTGACTCCC
CGTCGTGTAGATAACTACGATACGGGAGGGCTTACCATCTGGCCCCAGTGCTGCAATGATACCGCGAGAC
CCACGCTCACCGGCTCCAGATTTATCAGCAATAAACCAGCCAGCCGGAAGGGCCGAGCGCAGAAGTGGTC
CTGCAACTTTATCCGCCTCCATCCAGTCTATTAATTGTTGCCGGGAAGCTAGAGTAAGTAGTTCGCCAGT
TAATAGTTTGCGCAACGTTGTTGCCATTGCTGCAGGCATCGTGGTGTCACGCTCGTCGTTTGGTATGGCT
TCATTCAGCTCCGGTTCCCAACGATCAAGGCGAGTTACATGATCCCCCATGTTGTGCAAAAAAGCGGTTA
GCTCCTTCGGTCCTCCGATCGTTGTCAGAAGTAAGTTGGCCGCAGTGTTATCACTCATGGTTATGGCAGC
ACTGCATAATTCTCTTACTGTCATGCCATCCGTAAGATGCTTTTCTGTGACTGGTGAGTACTCAACCAAG
TCATTCTGAGAATAGTGTATGCGGCGACCGAGTTGCTCTTGCCCGGCGTCAACACGGGATAATACCGCGC
CACATAGCAGAACTTTAAAAGTGCTCATCATTGGAAAACGTTCTTCGGGGCGAAAACTCTCAAGGATCTT
ACCGCTGTTGAGATCCAGTTCGATGTAACCCACTCGTGCACCCAACTGATCTTCAGCATCTTTTACTTTC
ACCAGCGTTTCTGGGTGAGCAAAAACAGGAAGGCAAAATGCCGCAAAAAAGGGAATAAGGGCGACACGGA
AATGTTGAATACTCATACTCTTCCTTTTTCAATATTATTGAAGCATTTATCAGGGTTATTGTCTCATGAG
CGGATACATATTTGAATGTATTTAGAAAAATAAACAAATAGGGGTTCCGCGCACATTTCCCCGAAAAGTG
CCACCTGACGTCTAAGAAACCATTATTATCATGACATTAACCTATAAAAATAGGCGTATCACGAGGCCCT
TTCGT
Features (pLannotate 1.2.2; 10 found; start..end, strand, type, name):
     56..2568    +  promoter       Ac5 promoter: Drosophila melanogaster actin 5C promoter
   2588..2737    +  CDS            N (fragment): REGN_LAMBD - Experimental evidence at protein level: Swiss-Prot protein existence level 1. Plays a role as a transcriptional antitermination factor that allows the virus to initiate its lytic phase. Activates expression of the delayed viral early genes by modifying host RNA polymerase (RNAP) into a form that is resistant to termination signals. This antitermination function requires the host NusA protein which serves to stabilize the interaction between antitermination protein N and host RNA polymerase. From Escherichia phage lambda (Bacteriophage lambda).
   2795..3625    +  CDS            CNOT9 (fragment): CNOT9_HUMAN - Also known as RCD1, RQCD1. Experimental evidence at protein level: Swiss-Prot protein existence level 1. Component of the CCR4-NOT complex which is one of the major cellular mRNA deadenylases and is linked to various cellular processes including bulk mRNA degradation, miRNA-mediated repression, translational repression during translational initiation and general transcription regulation. Additional complex functions may be a consequence of its influence on mRNA expression. Involved in down- regulation of MYB- and JUN-dependent transcription. May play a role in cell differentiatio
   3660..3701    +  CDS            V5 tag: epitope tag from simian virus 5
   3801..3935    -  polyA_signal   SV40 poly(A) signal: SV40 polyadenylation signal
   3958..4042    -  CDS            large T antigen (fragment): large T antigen from SV40 (simian virus 40)
   4043..4513    +  CDS            TcR (fragment): tetracycline efflux protein; tet; confers resistance to tetracycline
   4557..5145    -  rep_origin     ori: high-copy-number ColE1/pMB1/pBR322/pUC origin of replication
   5316..6176    -  CDS            AmpR: β-lactamase; bla; confers resistance to ampicillin, carbenicillin, and related antibiotics
   6177..6281    -  promoter       AmpR promoter: bla
