[The description below was written by a language model from this plasmid's Addgene catalogue record and pLannotate feature annotations shown in this document.]
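Description:
pAc5.1B-lambdaN-HA-DmCaf40-R249H_X is a 6,375 nt insect-cell expression plasmid. The catalogue lists its backbone as unknown, but the name and annotated features point to a pAc5.1-type vector. It is propagated in E. coli through a ColE1/pUC-family origin and selected with ampicillin via the bla gene and its native promoter. The origin is annotated as a high-copy type, whereas the catalogue lists the plasmid as low copy. A fragment of a tetracycline resistance gene and a short piece of SV40 large T antigen sequence are also annotated; these look like non-functional backbone remnants.

Expression is driven by the Drosophila melanogaster actin 5C promoter, a strong constitutive promoter commonly used in fly cell lines, and terminated by an SV40 polyadenylation signal. The open reading frame begins with a fragment of the bacteriophage lambda N protein, which binds boxB RNA hairpins. According to the name, an HA epitope follows, although it was not separately annotated. Next comes Drosophila Caf40 (Rcd-1, CG14213), which the annotation tool matched to its human orthologue CNOT9, a subunit of the CCR4-NOT deadenylase complex. The insert carries an R249H substitution. A vector-derived V5 tag lies downstream of the insert, but the record does not show whether it is in frame or preceded by a stop codon.

Lambda N fusions of this kind are typically used in tethering assays, where the protein is recruited to a boxB-containing reporter mRNA to measure its effect on translation or mRNA stability. The associated publication concerns W-binding pockets in CNOT9 and miRNA-mediated silencing, so R249H may be a mutant made to test that function, though the record does not state its specific effect.
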