Addgene plasmid #147994: pAc5.1B-lambdaN-HA-DmCaf40-R249H_X
Purpose: Insect Expression of DmCaf40-R249H
Depositing lab: Elisa Izaurralde. Depositing organization: Max Planck Institute for Developmental Biology. Publication: A DDX6-CNOT1 complex and W-binding pockets in CNOT9 reveal direct links between miRNA target recognition and silencing. Chen Y, Boland A, Kuzuoglu-Ozturk D, Bawankar P, Loh B, Chang CT, Weichenrieder O, Izaurralde E. Mol Cell. 2014 Jun 5;54(5):737-50. doi: 10.1016/j.molcel.2014.03.034. Epub 2014 Apr 24. PubMed 24768540.
Backbone
  Vector backbone: Unknown
  Vector type: Insect Expression
Growth in bacteria
  Bacterial resistance: Ampicillin, 100 μg/mL
  Growth temperature: 37°C
  Growth strain: DH5alpha
  Copy number: Low Copy
Gene/Insert
  Gene/Insert name: DmCaf40-R249H
  Species: D. melanogaster (fly)
  Entrez Gene: Rcd-1 (a.k.a. Dmel_CG14213, CAF40, CG14213, Caf40, Dmel\CG14213, Drcd-1)
  Cloning method: Unknown
Terms and licenses: Academic/Nonprofit Terms; Industry Terms: Not Available to Industry
Depositor comments: ORF extracted from NCBI: NM_167675.1 Plasmids from this collection were made available to the research community and donated after the lab closed. Please note that the sequence provided by the depositing laboratory may be theoretical/predicted or based on Sanger sequencing results. There may be discrepancies between sequencing results obtained by Addgene and the depositor sequence. If an Addgene verified sequence is not available, please contact before placing your order to request that our lab fully sequence the plasmid.
How to cite: pAc5.1B-lambdaN-HA-DmCaf40-R249H_X was a gift from Elisa Izaurralde (Addgene plasmid # 147994 ; http://n2t.net/addgene:147994 ; RRID:Addgene_147994)
